Addgene plasmid #182282: pCDNA3_cAMPFIRE-L-R279E
Purpose: Mammalian expression of cAMPFIRE-L with R279E (non-cAMP-binding) mutation under a CMV promotor.
Depositing lab: Haining Zhong. Depositing organization: Oregon Health & Science University. Publication: Sensitive genetically encoded sensors for population and subcellular imaging of cAMP in vivo. Massengill CI, Bayless-Edwards L, Ceballos CC, Cebul ER, Cahill J, Bharadwaj A, Wilson E, Qin M, Whorton MR, Baconguis I, Ye B, Mao T, Zhong H. Nat Methods. 2022 Nov;19(11):1461-1471. doi: 10.1038/s41592-022-01646-5. Epub 2022 Oct 27. PubMed 36303019.
Backbone
  Vector backbone: pCDNA3
  Backbone size w/o insert (bp): 5428
  Total vector size (bp): 9846
  Vector type: Mammalian Expression
Growth in bacteria
  Bacterial resistance: Ampicillin, 100 μg/mL
  Growth temperature: 37°C
  Growth strain: DH5alpha
  Copy number: High Copy
Gene/Insert
  Gene/Insert name: cAMPFIRE-L-R279E (cAMP-deficient cAMPFIRE-L)
  Species: Synthetic
Terms and licenses: Academic/Nonprofit Terms; Industry Terms: Not Available to Industry
Depositor comments: Please visit https://doi.org/10.1101/2021.08.27.457999 for bioRxiv preprint.
How to cite: pCDNA3_cAMPFIRE-L-R279E was a gift from Haining Zhong (Addgene plasmid # 182282 ; http://n2t.net/addgene:182282 ; RRID:Addgene_182282)
