[The description below was written by a language model from this plasmid's Addgene catalogue record and pLannotate feature annotations shown in this document.]
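Description:
pCDNA3_cAMPFIRE-L-R279E is a mammalian expression plasmid of about 9.8 kb built on the pCDNA3 backbone. It carries a synthetic, genetically encoded cAMP sensor variant that has been mutated so that it no longer binds cAMP. The plasmid is propagated in E. coli at high copy from a ColE1/pUC-type origin with ampicillin selection (AmpR under its own promoter). An f1 origin is also present. For mammalian cells, the backbone supplies a neomycin resistance cassette driven by the SV40 early promoter and ended by an SV40 polyadenylation signal, which would permit G418 selection of stable transfectants.

The payload is transcribed from the CMV immediate-early enhancer and promoter and terminated by the bGH poly(A) signal. T7 and SP6 phage promoters flank the insert, as is typical for pCDNA3. The annotated open reading frame begins with a cyan fluorescent protein of Aequorea origin, followed by a large fragment of human RAPGEF3 (Epac1), the cAMP-binding guanine nucleotide exchange factor. It ends with two tandem copies of circularly permuted cp173Venus. This donor–Epac–acceptor layout is characteristic of FRET-based sensors, in which cAMP binding to the Epac module changes energy transfer between the cyan donor and the yellow acceptors.

According to the record, the R279E substitution makes the sensor cAMP-insensitive, although the mutation itself is not annotated in the feature table. The construct would therefore logically serve as a negative control alongside the functional cAMPFIRE-L sensor, helping to separate genuine cAMP-dependent signals from artefacts in imaging experiments. A short hit annotated as an HIV-1 LTR fragment just downstream of the CMV promoter is probably an incidental annotation match, not a functional viral element.
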