Features (pLannotate 1.2.2; 24 found; start..end, strand, type, name):
     34..747     +  CDS            W1C: W1C is a basic (constitutively fluorescent) cyan fluorescent protein published in 1998, derived from Aequorea victoria.
    718..2919    +  CDS            RAPGEF3 (fragment): RPGF3_HUMAN - Also known as CGEF1, EPAC, EPAC1. Experimental evidence at protein level: Swiss-Prot protein existence level 1. Guanine nucleotide exchange factor (GEF) for RAP1A and RAP2A small GTPases that is activated by binding cAMP. Through simultaneous binding of PDE3B to RAPGEF3 and PIK3R6 is assembled in a signaling complex in which it activates the PI3K gamma complex and which is involved in angiogenesis. Plays a role in the modulation of the cAMP- induced dynamic control of endothelial barrier function through a pathway that is independent on Rho-mediated signaling. Required for the ac
   2932..3666    +  CDS            cp173Venus: circularly permuted form of the Venus yellow fluorescent protein (Nagai et al., 2004) efficient FRET acceptor for CFP
   3724..4458    +  CDS            cp173Venus: circularly permuted form of the Venus yellow fluorescent protein (Nagai et al., 2004) efficient FRET acceptor for CFP
   4510..4528    -  promoter       SP6 promoter: promoter for bacteriophage SP6 RNA polymerase
   4554..4778    +  polyA_signal   bGH poly(A) signal: bovine growth hormone polyadenylation signal
   4782..4803    +  promoter       SV40 promoter (fragment): SV40 enhancer and early promoter
   4824..5252    +  rep_origin     f1 ori (sequence partly withheld): f1 bacteriophage origin of replication; arrow indicates direction of (+) strand synthesis
   5266..5595    +  promoter       SV40 promoter: SV40 enhancer and early promoter
   5662..6453    +  CDS            neo: KKA2_KLEPN - Also known as kan, nptII. Experimental evidence at protein level: Swiss-Prot protein existence level 1. Resistance to kanamycin, neomycin, paromomycin, ribostamycin, butirosin and gentamicin B. From Klebsiella pneumoniae.
   6477..6635    +  CDS            ble (fragment): BLE_KLEPN - Experimental evidence at protein level: Swiss-Prot protein existence level 1. Binding protein with a strong affinity to the bleomycin family of antibiotics. Binds to CL990; an antimitotic-antibiotic compound. From Klebsiella pneumoniae.
   6630..6751    +  polyA_signal   SV40 poly(A) signal: SV40 polyadenylation signal
   6824..6840    -  protein_bind   lac operator: The lac repressor binds to the lac operator to inhibit transcription in E. coli. This inhibition can be relieved by adding lactose or isopropyl-β-D-thiogalactopyranoside (IPTG). lac repressor encoded by lacI
   6848..6878    -  promoter       lac promoter: promoter for the E. coli lac operon
   6893..6914    -  protein_bind   CAP binding site: CAP binding activates transcription in the presence of cAMP. E. coli catabolite activator protein
   6927..7019    -  CDS            lacI (fragment): lac repressor; lacI; The lac repressor binds to the lac operator to inhibit transcription in E. coli. This inhibition can be relieved by adding lactose or isopropyl-β-D-thiogalactopyranoside (IPTG).
   7202..7790    -  rep_origin     ori: high-copy-number ColE1/pMB1/pBR322/pUC origin of replication
   7961..8821    -  CDS            AmpR: β-lactamase; bla; confers resistance to ampicillin, carbenicillin, and related antibiotics
   8822..8926    -  promoter       AmpR promoter: bla
   8985..9037    -  misc_feature   bom (fragment): basis of mobility region from pBR322
   9192..9571    +  enhancer       CMV enhancer: human cytomegalovirus immediate early enhancer
   9572..9775    +  promoter       CMV promoter: human cytomegalovirus (CMV) immediate early promoter
   9771..9804    +  LTR            5' LTR (truncated) (fragment): truncated 5' long terminal repeat (LTR) from HIV-1
   9820..9838    +  promoter       T7 promoter: promoter for bacteriophage T7 RNA polymerase
>Addgene plasmid #182282 | pCDNA3_cAMPFIRE-L-R279E | addgene full sequence | sequence record 356420 | Addgene NGS Result
AAGCTTGCCGCCACCATGGCGGCCGCAATGGTGAGCAAGGGCGAGGAGCTGTTCACCGGGGTGGTGCCCA
TCCTGGTCGAGCTGGACGGCGACGTAAACGGCCACAAGTTCAGCGTGTCCGGCGAGGGCGAGGGCGATGC
CACCTACGGCAAGCTGACCCTGAAGTTCATCTGCACCACCGGCAAGCTGCCCGTGCCCTGGCCCACCCTC
GTGACCACCCTGTCCTGGGGCGTGCAGTGCTTCGCCCGCTACCCCGACCACATGAAGCAGCACGACTTCT
TCAAGTCCGCCATGCCCGAAGGCTACGTCCAGGAGCGCACCATCTTCTTCAAGGACGACGGCAACTACAA
GACCCGCGCCGAGGTGAAGTTCGAGGGCGACACCCTGGTGAACCGCATCGAGCTGAAGGGCATCGACTTC
AAGGAGGACGGCAACATCCTGGGGCACAAGCTGGAGTACAACTACTTTAGCGACAACGTCTATATCACCG
CCGACAAGCAGAAGAACGGCATCAAGGCCAACTTCAAGATCCGCCACAACATCGAGGACGGCGGCGTGCA
GCTCGCCGACCACTACCAGCAGAACACCCCCATCGGCGACGGCCCCGTGCTGCTGCCCGACAACCACTAC
CTGAGCACCCAGTCCAAGCTGAGCAAAGACCCCAACGAGAAGCGCGATCACATGGTCCTGCTGGAGTTCG
TGACCGCCGCCCGATATCAGCCCGTGGGAACTCATGAGATGGAGGAGGAGTTGGCCGAAGCTGTGGCCCT
GCTCTCCCAGCGGGGGCCTGACGCCCTGCTCACTGTGGCACTTCGAAAGCCCCCAGGTCAGCGCACGGAT
GAAGAGCTGGACCTCATCTTTGAGGAGCTGCTGCACATCAAGGCTGTGGCCCACCTCTCCAACTCGGTGA
AGCGAGAATTAGCGGCTGTTCTGCTCTTTGAACCACACAGCAAGGCAGGGACCGTGTTGTTCAGCCAGGG
GGACAAGGGCACTTCGTGGTACATTATCTGGAAGGGATCTGTCAACGTGGTGACCCATGGCAAGGGGCTG
GTCACCACCCTGCATGAGGGAGATGATTTTGGAGAGCTGGCTCTGGTGAATGATGCACCCGAAGCAGCCA
CCATCATCCTGCGAGAAGACAACTGTCATTTCCTGCGTGTGGACAAGCAGGACTTCAACCGTATCATCAA
GGATGTGGAGGCAAAGACCATGCGGCTGGAAGAACATGGCAAAGTGGTGCTGGTGCTGGAGAGAGCCTCT
CAGGGCGCCGGCCCTTCCCGACCCCCAACCCCAGGCAGGAACCGGTATACAGTGATGTCTGGCACCCCAG
AGAAGATCCTAGAGCTTCTGTTGGAGGCCATGGGACCAGATTCCAGTGCTCATGACCCAACAGAGACATT
CCTCAGCGACTTCCTCCTGACCCACAGGGTCTTCATGCCCAGCGCCCAACTCTGCGCTGCCCTTCTGCAC
CACTTCCATGTGGAGCCTGCGGGTGGCAGCGAGCAGGAGCGCAGCACCTACGTCTGCAACAAGAGGCAGC
AGATCTTGCGGCTGGTCAGCCAGTGGGTGGCCCTGTATGGCTCCATGCTCCACACTGACCCTGTGGCCAC
CAGCTTCCTCCAGAAACTCTCAGACCTGGTGGGCAGGGACACCCGACTCAGCAACCTGCTGAGGGAGCAG
TGGCCAGAGAGGCGGCGATGCCACAGGTTGGAGAATGGCTGTGGGAATGCATCTCCTCAGATGAAGGCCC
GGAACTTGCCTGTTTGGCTCCCCAACCAGGACGAGCCCCTTCCTGGCAGCAGCTGTGCCATCCAAGTTGG
GGATAAAGTCCCCTATGACATCTGCCGGCCAGACCACTCAGTGTTGACCCTGCAGCTGCCTGTGACAGCC
TCCGTGAGAGAGGTGATGGCAGCGTTGGCCCAGGAGGATGGCTGGACCAAGGGGCAGGTGCTGGTGAAGG
TCAATTCTGCAGGTGATGCCATTGGCCTGCAGCCAGATGCCCGTGGTGTGGCCACATCTCTGGGGCTCAA
TGAGCGTCTCTTTGTTGTCAACCCACAGGAAGCGCATGAGCTGATCCCACACCCTGACCAGCTGGGGCCC
ACTGTGGGCTCTGCTGAGGGGCTGGACCTGGTGAGTGCCAAGGACCTGGCAGGCCAGCTGACGGACCACG
ACTGGAGCCTCTTCAACAGTATCCACCAGGTGGAGCTGATCCACTATGTGCTGGGCCCCCAGCATCTGCG
GGATGTCACCACCGCCAACCTGGAGCGCTTCATGCGCCGCTTCAATGAGCTGCAGTACTGGGTGGCCACC
GAGCTGTGTCTCTGCCCCGTGCCCGGCCCCCGGGCCCAGCTGCTCAGGAAGTTCATTAAGCTGGCGGCCC
ACCTCAAGGAGCAGAAGAATCTCAATTCCTTCTTTGCCGTCATGTTTGGCCTCAGCAACTCGGCCATCAG
CCGCCTAGCCCACACCTGGGAGCGGCTGCCCCACAAAGTCCGGAAGCTGTACTCCGCCCTCGAGAGGCTG
CTGGATCCCTCATGGAACCACCGGGTATACCGACTGGCCCTCGCCAAGCTCTCCCCTCCTGTCATCCCCT
TCATGCCCCTTCTTGCAGCAGACATGGCCGCCATTCATGAGGGAAACCACACACTAGTGGAGAATCTCAT
CAACTTTGAGAAGATGAGAATGATGGCCAGAGCCGCGCGGATGCTGCACCACTGCCGAAGCCACAACCCT
GTGCCTCTCTCACCACTCAGAAGCCGAGTTTCCCACCTCCACGAGGACAGCCAGGTGGCGAGGATTTCCA
CATGCTCGGAGCAGTCCCTGAGCACCCGGAGTCCAGCCAGCACCTGGGCTTATGTCCAGCAGCTGAAGGT
CATTGACAACCAGCGGGAACTCTCCCGCCTCTCCCGAGAGCTGGAGCCAGCTAGCGAGCTCATGGACGGC
GGCGTGCAGCTCGCCGACCACTACCAGCAGAACACCCCCATCGGCGACGGCCCCGTGCTGCTGCCCGACA
ACCACTACCTGAGCTACCAGTCCGCCCTGAGCAAAGACCCCAACGAGAAGCGCGATCACATGGTCCTGCT
GGAGTTCGTGACCGCCGCCGGGATCACTCTCGGCATGGACGAGCTGTACAAGGGTGGCAGCGGTGGCATG
GTGAGCAAGGGCGAGGAGCTGTTCACCGGGGTGGTGCCCATCCTGGTCGAGCTGGACGGCGACGTAAACG
GCCACAAGTTCAGCGTGTCCGGCGAGGGCGAGGGCGATGCCACCTACGGCAAGCTGACCCTGAAGCTGAT
CTGCACCACCGGCAAGCTGCCCGTGCCCTGGCCCACCCTCGTGACCACCCTGGGCTACGGCCTGCAGTGC
TTCGCCCGCTACCCCGACCACATGAAGCAGCACGACTTCTTCAAGTCCGCCATGCCCGAAGGCTACGTCC
AGGAGCGCACCATCTTCTTCAAGGACGACGGCAACTACAAGACCCGCGCCGAGGTGAAGTTCGAGGGCGA
CACCCTGGTGAACCGCATCGAGCTGAAGGGCATCGACTTCAAGGAGGACGGCAACATCCTGGGGCACAAG
CTGGAGTACAACTACAACAGCCACAACGTCTATATCACCGCCGACAAGCAGAAGAACGGCATCAAGGCCA
ACTTCAAGATCCGCCACAACATCGAGCCGAATTTTGTCTTCCTGATCGGCGCCGCAGGAATACTCTTCGT
ATCTAGCGAGCTCATGGACGGCGGCGTGCAGCTCGCCGACCACTACCAGCAGAACACCCCCATCGGCGAC
GGCCCCGTGCTGCTGCCCGACAACCACTACCTGAGCTACCAGTCCGCCCTGAGCAAAGACCCCAACGAGA
AGCGCGATCACATGGTCCTGCTGGAGTTCGTGACCGCCGCCGGGATCACTCTCGGCATGGACGAGCTGTA
CAAGGGTGGCAGCGGTGGCATGGTGAGCAAGGGCGAGGAGCTGTTCACCGGGGTGGTGCCCATCCTGGTC
GAGCTGGACGGCGACGTAAACGGCCACAAGTTCAGCGTGTCCGGCGAGGGCGAGGGCGATGCCACCTACG
GCAAGCTGACCCTGAAGCTGATCTGCACCACCGGCAAGCTGCCCGTGCCCTGGCCCACCCTCGTGACCAC
CCTGGGCTACGGCCTGCAGTGCTTCGCCCGCTACCCCGACCACATGAAGCAGCACGACTTCTTCAAGTCC
GCCATGCCCGAAGGCTACGTCCAGGAGCGCACCATCTTCTTCAAGGACGACGGCAACTACAAGACCCGCG
CCGAGGTGAAGTTCGAGGGCGACACCCTGGTGAACCGCATCGAGCTGAAGGGCATCGACTTCAAGGAGGA
CGGCAACATCCTGGGGCACAAGCTGGAGTACAACTACAACAGCCACAACGTCTATATCACCGCCGACAAG
CAGAAGAACGGCATCAAGGCCAACTTCAAGATCCGCCACAACATCGAGCCGAATTCCCTCGAGGTTAACG
CGGCGCGCCTCTAATCTAGAGGGCCCTATTCTATAGTGTCACCTAAATGCTAGAGCTCGCTGATCAGCCT
CGACTGTGCCTTCTAGTTGCCAGCCATCTGTTGTTTGCCCCTCCCCCGTGCCTTCCTTGACCCTGGAAGG
TGCCACTCCCACTGTCCTTTCCTAATAAAATGAGGAAATTGCATCGCATTGTCTGAGTAGGTGTCATTCT
ATTCTGGGGGGTGGGGTGGGGCAGGACAGCAAGGGGGAGGATTGGGAAGACAATAGCAGGCATGCTGGGG
ATGCGGTGGGCTCTATGGCTTCTGAGGCGGAAAGAACCAGCTGGGGCTCTAGGGGGTATCCCC
[124 nt withheld, positions 4824-4947]
C
[91 nt withheld, positions 4949-5039]
A
[49 nt withheld, positions 5041-5089]
CCTTTGACGTTGGAGTCCACGTTCTTT
[37 nt withheld, positions 5117-5153]
ACCCTATCTCGGTCTATTCTTTTGATTTATAAGGGATTTTGCCGATTTCGGCCTATTGGTTAAAAAATGA
GCTGATTTAACAAAAATTTAACGCGAATTAATTCTGTGGAATGTGTGTCAGTTAGGGTGTGGAAAGTCCC
CAGGCTCCCCAGCAGGCAGAAGTATGCAAAGCATGCATCTCAATTAGTCAGCAACCAGGTGTGGAAAGTC
CCCAGGCTCCCCAGCAGGCAGAAGTATGCAAAGCATGCATCTCAATTAGTCAGCAACCATAGTCCCGCCC
CTAACTCCGCCCATCCCGCCCCTAACTCCGCCCAGTTCCGCCCATTCTCCGCCCCATGGCTGACTAATTT
TTTTTATTTATGCAGAGGCCGAGGCCGCCTCTGCCTCTGAGCTATTCCAGAAGTAGTGAGGAGGCTTTTT
TGGAGGCCTAGGCTTTTGCAAAAAGCTCCCGGGAGCTTGTATATCCATTTTCGGATCTGATCAAGAGACA
GGATGAGGATCGTTTCGCATGATTGAACAAGATGGATTGCACGCAGGTTCTCCGGCCGCTTGGGTGGAGA
GGCTATTCGGCTATGACTGGGCACAACAGACAATCGGCTGCTCTGATGCCGCCGTGTTCCGGCTGTCAGC
GCAGGGGCGCCCGGTTCTTTTTGTCAAGACCGACCTGTCCGGTGCCCTGAATGAACTGCAGGACGAGGCA
GCGCGGCTATCGTGGCTGGCCACGACGGGCGTTCCTTGCGCAGCTGTGCTCGACGTTGTCACTGAAGCGG
GAAGGGACTGGCTGCTATTGGGCGAAGTGCCGGGGCAGGATCTCCTGTCATCTCACCTTGCTCCTGCCGA
GAAAGTATCCATCATGGCTGATGCAATGCGGCGGCTGCATACGCTTGATCCGGCTACCTGCCCATTCGAC
CACCAAGCGAAACATCGCATCGAGCGAGCACGTACTCGGATGGAAGCCGGTCTTGTCGATCAGGATGATC
TGGACGAAGAGCATCAGGGGCTCGCGCCAGCCGAACTGTTCGCCAGGCTCAAGGCGCGCATGCCCGACGG
CGAGGATCTCGTCGTGACCCATGGCGATGCCTGCTTGCCGAATATCATGGTGGAAAATGGCCGCTTTTCT
GGATTCATCGACTGTGGCCGGCTGGGTGTGGCGGACCGCTATCAGGACATAGCGTTGGCTACCCGTGATA
TTGCTGAAGAGCTTGGCGGCGAATGGGCTGACCGCTTCCTCGTGCTTTACGGTATCGCCGCTCCCGATTC
GCAGCGCATCGCCTTCTATCGCCTTCTTGACGAGTTCTTCTGAGCGGGACTCTGGGGTTCGAAATGACCG
ACCAAGCGACGCCCAACCTGCCATCACGAGATTTCGATTCCACCGCCGCCTTCTATGAAAGGTTGGGCTT
CGGAATCGTTTTCCGGGACGCCGGCTGGATGATCCTCCAGCGCGGGGATCTCATGCTGGAGTTCTTCGCC
CACCCCAACTTGTTTATTGCAGCTTATAATGGTTACAAATAAAGCAATAGCATCACAAATTTCACAAATA
AAGCATTTTTTTCACTGCATTCTAGTTGTGGTTTGTCCAAACTCATCAATGTATCTTATCATGTCTGTAT
ACCGTCGACCTCTAGCTAGAGCTTGGCGTAATCATGGTCATAGCTGTTTCCTGTGTGAAATTGTTATCCG
CTCACAATTCCACACAACATACGAGCCGGAAGCATAAAGTGTAAAGCCTGGGGTGCCTAATGAGTGAGCT
AACTCACATTAATTGCGTTGCGCTCACTGCCCGCTTTCCAGTCGGGAAACCTGTCGTGCCAGCTGCATTA
ATGAATCGGCCAACGCGCGGGGAGAGGCGGTTTGCGTATTGGGCGCTCTTCCGCTTCCTCGCTCACTGAC
TCGCTGCGCTCGGTCGTTCGGCTGCGGCGAGCGGTATCAGCTCACTCAAAGGCGGTAATACGGTTATCCA
CAGAATCAGGGGATAACGCAGGAAAGAACATGTGAGCAAAAGGCCAGCAAAAGGCCAGGAACCGTAAAAA
GGCCGCGTTGCTGGCGTTTTTCCATAGGCTCCGCCCCCCTGACGAGCATCACAAAAATCGACGCTCAAGT
CAGAGGTGGCGAAACCCGACAGGACTATAAAGATACCAGGCGTTTCCCCCTGGAAGCTCCCTCGTGCGCT
CTCCTGTTCCGACCCTGCCGCTTACCGGATACCTGTCCGCCTTTCTCCCTTCGGGAAGCGTGGCGCTTTC
TCATAGCTCACGCTGTAGGTATCTCAGTTCGGTGTAGGTCGTTCGCTCCAAGCTGGGCTGTGTGCACGAA
CCCCCCGTTCAGCCCGACCGCTGCGCCTTATCCGGTAACTATCGTCTTGAGTCCAACCCGGTAAGACACG
ACTTATCGCCACTGGCAGCAGCCACTGGTAACAGGATTAGCAGAGCGAGGTATGTAGGCGGTGCTACAGA
GTTCTTGAAGTGGTGGCCTAACTACGGCTACACTAGAAGAACAGTATTTGGTATCTGCGCTCTGCTGAAG
CCAGTTACCTTCGGAAAAAGAGTTGGTAGCTCTTGATCCGGCAAACAAACCACCGCTGGTAGCGGTGGTT
TTTTTGTTTGCAAGCAGCAGATTACGCGCAGAAAAAAAGGATCTCAAGAAGATCCTTTGATCTTTTCTAC
GGGGTCTGACGCTCAGTGGAACGAAAACTCACGTTAAGGGATTTTGGTCATGAGATTATCAAAAAGGATC
TTCACCTAGATCCTTTTAAATTAAAAATGAAGTTTTAAATCAATCTAAAGTATATATGAGTAAACTTGGT
CTGACAGTTACCAATGCTTAATCAGTGAGGCACCTATCTCAGCGATCTGTCTATTTCGTTCATCCATAGT
TGCCTGACTCCCCGTCGTGTAGATAACTACGATACGGGAGGGCTTACCATCTGGCCCCAGTGCTGCAATG
ATACCGCGAGACCCACGCTCACCGGCTCCAGATTTATCAGCAATAAACCAGCCAGCCGGAAGGGCCGAGC
GCAGAAGTGGTCCTGCAACTTTATCCGCCTCCATCCAGTCTATTAATTGTTGCCGGGAAGCTAGAGTAAG
TAGTTCGCCAGTTAATAGTTTGCGCAACGTTGTTGCCATTGCTACAGGCATCGTGGTGTCACGCTCGTCG
TTTGGTATGGCTTCATTCAGCTCCGGTTCCCAACGATCAAGGCGAGTTACATGATCCCCCATGTTGTGCA
AAAAAGCGGTTAGCTCCTTCGGTCCTCCGATCGTTGTCAGAAGTAAGTTGGCCGCAGTGTTATCACTCAT
GGTTATGGCAGCACTGCATAATTCTCTTACTGTCATGCCATCCGTAAGATGCTTTTCTGTGACTGGTGAG
TACTCAACCAAGTCATTCTGAGAATAGTGTATGCGGCGACCGAGTTGCTCTTGCCCGGCGTCAATACGGG
ATAATACCGCGCCACATAGCAGAACTTTAAAAGTGCTCATCATTGGAAAACGTTCTTCGGGGCGAAAACT
CTCAAGGATCTTACCGCTGTTGAGATCCAGTTCGATGTAACCCACTCGTGCACCCAACTGATCTTCAGCA
TCTTTTACTTTCACCAGCGTTTCTGGGTGAGCAAAAACAGGAAGGCAAAATGCCGCAAAAAAGGGAATAA
GGGCGACACGGAAATGTTGAATACTCATACTCTTCCTTTTTCAATATTATTGAAGCATTTATCAGGGTTA
TTGTCTCATGAGCGGATACATATTTGAATGTATTTAGAAAAATAAACAAATAGGGGTTCCGCGCACATTT
CCCCGAAAAGTGCCACCTGACGTCGACGGATCGGGAGATCTCCCGATCCCCTATGGTGCACTCTCAGTAC
AATCTGCTCTGATGCCGCATAGTTAAGCCAGTATCTGCTCCCTGCTTGTGTGTTGGAGGTCGCTGAGTAG
TGCGCGAGCAAAATTTAAGCTACAACAAGGCAAGGCTTGACCGACAATTGCATGAAGAATCTGCTTAGGG
TTAGGCGTTTTGCGCTGCTTCGCGATGTACGGGCCAGATATACGCGTTGACATTGATTATTGACTAGTTA
TTAATAGTAATCAATTACGGGGTCATTAGTTCATAGCCCATATATGGAGTTCCGCGTTACATAACTTACG
GTAAATGGCCCGCCTGGCTGACCGCCCAACGACCCCCGCCCATTGACGTCAATAATGACGTATGTTCCCA
TAGTAACGCCAATAGGGACTTTCCATTGACGTCAATGGGTGGAGTATTTACGGTAAACTGCCCACTTGGC
AGTACATCAAGTGTATCATATGCCAAGTACGCCCCCTATTGACGTCAATGACGGTAAATGGCCCGCCTGG
CATTATGCCCAGTACATGACCTTATGGGACTTTCCTACTTGGCAGTACATCTACGTATTAGTCATCGCTA
TTACCATGGTGATGCGGTTTTGGCAGTACATCAATGGGCGTGGATAGCGGTTTGACTCACGGGGATTTCC
AAGTCTCCACCCCATTGACGTCAATGGGAGTTTGTTTTGGCACCAAAATCAACGGGACTTTCCAAAATGT
CGTAACAACTCCGCCCCATTGACGCAAATGGGCGGTAGGCGTGTACGGTGGGAGGTCTATATAAGCAGAG
CTCTCTGGCTAACTAGAGAACCCACTGCTTACTGGCTTATCGAAATTAATACGACTCACTATAGGGAGAC
CC
